Addgene plasmid #106149: pCfB4785
Purpose: (Empty Backbone) EasyCloneYALI system-based yeast integrative vector carrying loxP-flanked nourseothricin-resistance marker, integration into Yarrowia lipolytica chromosomal location IntF_3, USER site for cloning, amp resistance
Depositing lab: Irina Borodina. Depositing organization: Danmarks Tekniske Universitet. Publication: EasyCloneYALI: CRISPR/Cas9-Based Synthetic Toolbox for Engineering of the Yeast Yarrowia lipolytica. Holkenbrink C, Dam MI, Kildegaard KR, Beder J, Dahlin J, Domenech Belda D, Borodina I. Biotechnol J. 2018 Jan 29. doi: 10.1002/biot.201700543. PubMed 29377615.
Backbone
  Vector backbone: Unknown
  Vector type: Yeast Expression
  Selectable markers: nourseothricin
Growth in bacteria
  Bacterial resistance: Ampicillin, 100 μg/mL
  Growth temperature: 37°C
  Growth strain: DH5alpha
  Copy number: High Copy
Gene/Insert
  Gene/Insert name: None
Terms and licenses: Academic/Nonprofit Terms; Industry Terms: Not Available to Industry
Depositor comments: Selectable marker: nourseothricin
How to cite: pCfB4785 was a gift from Irina Borodina (Addgene plasmid # 106149 ; http://n2t.net/addgene:106149 ; RRID:Addgene_106149)
