[The description below was written by a language model from this plasmid's Addgene catalogue record and pLannotate feature annotations shown in this document.]
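Description:
pCfB4785 is an empty-backbone integrative vector from the EasyCloneYALI toolbox for engineering the oleaginous yeast Yarrowia lipolytica. It is designed to insert user-supplied expression cassettes into a defined chromosomal site, IntF_3, rather than to replicate in yeast; no yeast origin of replication is annotated. In E. coli it is propagated as a high-copy plasmid through a ColE1/pUC-type origin and selected with ampicillin via the β-lactamase gene and its promoter. The original vector backbone is recorded as unknown.

There is no insert. Instead, the plasmid offers a USER cloning site into which promoters and genes of interest can be assembled, although this site is not picked up in the automated feature table. The yeast selection cassette consists of a streptothricin acetyltransferase coding sequence, which confers nourseothricin resistance, followed by a partial CYC1 terminator. The promoter driving it is not annotated. This cassette is bracketed by two loxP sites, so Cre recombinase can excise the marker after integration and allow it to be reused in further rounds of engineering.

The integration homology arms for IntF_3 are not explicitly annotated. A fragment matched to the S. cerevisiae HUL5 ubiquitin ligase lies next to one loxP site and may reflect homologous Yarrowia genomic sequence in one arm, but the record does not confirm this. Other hits are two minimal FRT sites flanking the bacterial portion, rrnB terminator fragments, a 5S rRNA, and short KanR and lacZα fragments. These appear to be backbone remnants, and the record assigns them no function.
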