Features (pLannotate 1.2.2; 15 found; start..end, strand, type, name):
   1391..1825    -  CDS            HUL5 (fragment): HUL5_YEAST - Experimental evidence at protein level: Swiss-Prot protein existence level 1. Probable E3 ubiquitin-protein ligase which accepts ubiquitin from an E2 ubiquitin-conjugating enzyme in the form of a thioester and then directly transfers the ubiquitin to targeted substrates. Non essential. From Saccharomyces cerevisiae (strain ATCC 204508 / S288c) (Baker's yeast).
   1853..1886    -  protein_bind   loxP: Cre-mediated recombination occurs in the 8-bp core sequence (GCATACAT). Cre recombinase
   2421..2984    +  CDS            sta: STA_STRLA - Experimental evidence at protein level: Swiss-Prot protein existence level 1. Involved in resistance to streptothricin, a broad-spectrum antibiotic produced by streptomycetes. Detoxifies streptothricin via acetylation of the beta amino group of the first beta-lysyl moiety of streptothricin. From Streptomyces lavendulae.
   2988..3221    +  terminator     CYC1 terminator (fragment): S. cerevisiae CYC1; transcription terminator for CYC1
   3221..3254    -  protein_bind   loxP: Cre-mediated recombination occurs in the 8-bp core sequence (GCATACAT). Cre recombinase
   3800..3833    -  protein_bind   FRT (minimal): supports FLP-mediated excision but not integration (Turan and Bode, 2011) FLP recombinase from the Saccharomyces cerevisiae 2μ plasmid
   3877..3917    -  terminator     rrnB T1 terminator (fragment): transcription terminator T1 from the E. coli rrnB gene
   3919..4034    -  ncRNA          5S rRNA: Accession: RF00001 - 5S ribosomal RNA
   4065..4089    +  CDS            KanR (fragment): aminoglycoside phosphotransferase; aph(3')-Ia; confers resistance to kanamycin
   4119..4215    +  promoter       AmpR promoter (fragment): bla
   4218..5078    +  CDS            AmpR: β-lactamase; bla; confers resistance to ampicillin, carbenicillin, and related antibiotics
   5200..5788    +  rep_origin     ori: high-copy-number ColE1/pMB1/pBR322/pUC origin of replication
   6013..6030    +  terminator     rrnB T2 terminator (fragment): transcription terminator T2 from the E. coli rrnB gene
   6055..6074    -  CDS            lacZα (fragment): LacZα fragment of β-galactosidase; lacZ fragment
   6544..6577    +  protein_bind   FRT (minimal): supports FLP-mediated excision but not integration (Turan and Bode, 2011) FLP recombinase from the Saccharomyces cerevisiae 2μ plasmid
>Addgene plasmid #106149 | pCfB4785 | addgene full sequence | sequence record 206179 | Addgene NGS Result
GAATGCGTGCGATGCCCATCAATCCATGGAATCTTTGCCGTGAGACACACAAGTTTCAGACTTGCTCCTT
TTGAGTCTTCTCATCATTTACGACAGTTCTTTTTCCACCCACAGCCATCCGACTTGTGCATCTCCGTATC
CTAGCCGAGCCCATTCGGGGTGCATGACAACTGCGGGATCTTGGGGGTAGAGTGTTTAGCGAAATTAATA
TATGCAGTATAGTGCAGGATGAGCTAAGAAGCATTCTACAAACAGTTGTATACAGGCACCAGACATTTAT
ATAGTTATTGGGAAACGTCGAGTGGCGTAAGATGGCGGTGCCCTGGAGCCACTCACACATGTATCATAGG
TTTAATAAGTCCCGCACGGGTCGTTTCTAATGTAATGTCTCATGTCTAAGAACCACGGTGTATTCACCGA
ACTATCCTTGAGATACTCATTGCTCATCGCTACGGGCTCGACGCTGGCATTTTTTCTCCGATAATTTCAC
GGTGGACGTACCCACAGGCCATCCCTTCTGCTTTGGGAACTCGCGTATACGTGCAACGCTTACGCAACTA
ACATGAATGAATACGATATACATCAAAGACTATGATACGCAGTATTGCACACTGTACGAGTAAGGGCACT
AGCCACTGCACTCAAGTGAAACCGTTGCCCGGGTACGAGTATGAGTATGTACAGTATGTTTAGTATTGTA
CTTGGACAATGCTTGTATCGTACATTCTCAAGTGTCAAACATAAATATCCGTTGCTATATCCTCGCACCA
CCACGTAGCTCGCTATATCCCTGTGTTGAATCCATCCATCTTGGATTGCCAATTGTGCACACAGAACCGG
GCACTCACTTCCCCATCCACACTTCAACGGAATGCGTGCGATCGCGTGCATTCCTTCTGTTCGGAATCAA
CCTCAAGGTTAACGGCCACGATCCCCTCGTTGTTACTCTTGGTCAGCCCATTGTCGGTAACGCTGGCTTT
GCTAACTGGGTCGATAAACTCTTCTTTGGCCAGGAGAACCCCGATGTCTCCAAGGTGTCCAAAGACCGAA
AGCTCTACCGAATCACCCACCGAGGAGATATCGTCCCTCAAGTGCCCTTCTGGGACGGTTACCAGCACTG
CTCTGGTGAGGTCTTTATTGACTGGCCCCTGATCCACCCTCCTCTCTCCAACGTTGTCATGTGCCAGGGC
CAGAGCAATAAACAGTGCTCTGCCGGTAACACTCTGCTCCAGCAGGTCAATGTGATTGGAAACCATCTGC
AGTACTTCGTCACCGAGGGTGTCTGTGGTATCTAAGCTATTTATCACTCTTTACAACTTCTACCTCAACT
ATCTACTTTAATAAATGAATATCGTTTATTCTCTATGATTACTGTATATGCGTTCCTCTAAGACAAATCG
AAACCAGCATGCGATCGAATGGCATACAAAAGTTTCTTCCGAAGTTGATCAATGTCCTGATAGTCAGGCA
GCTTGAGAAGATTGACACAGGTGGAGGCCGTAGGGAACCGATCAACCTGTCTACCAGCGTTACGAATGGC
AAATGACGGGTTCAAAGCCTTGAATCCTTGCAATGGTGCCTTGGATACTGATGTCACAAACTTAAGAAGC
AGCCGCTTGTCCTCTTCCTCGAAACTCTCAAACACAGTCCAGAAGTCCTTTATAGTTTGATCTGTATCCA
GATAGCCTCCGTAATTGGTGTGTGTCTTCAAATCCCAGACGTCCACATTGGCATGTCCTCCACTGATAAG
CATTTGAAGTTCATCTGCGTTGAACATTGAGACCCACGAAGGGTCAATGAGCTGGTATAGACCGCCCAAG
AATGCATCTGAGAACAGCTGAAGCTTCGTACGATAACTTCGTATAATGTATGCTATACGAAGTTATAGAG
ACCGGGTTGGCGGCGCATTTGTGTCCCAAAAAACAGCCCCAATTGCCCCAATTGACCCCAAATTGACCCA
GTAGCGGGCCCAACCCCGGCGAGAGCCCCCTTCTCCCCACATATCAAACCTCCCCCGGTTCCCACACTTG
CCGTTAAGGGCGTAGGGTACTGCAGTCTGGAATCTACGCTTGTTCAGACTTTGTACTAGTTTCTTTGTCT
GGCCATCCGGGTAACCCATGCCGGACGCAAAATAGACTACTGAAAATTTTTTTGCTTTGTGGTTGGGACT
TTAGCCAAGGGTATAAAAGACCACCGTCCCCGAATTACCTTTCCTCTTCTTTTCTCTCTCTCCTTGTCAA
CTCACACCCGAAATCGTTAAGCATTTCCTTCTGAGTATAAGAATCATTCAAAATGGTGAGTTTCAGAGGC
AGCAGCAATTGCCACGGGCTTTGAGCACACGGCCGGGTGTGGTCCCATTCCCATCGACACAAGACGCCAC
GTCATCCGACCAGCACTTTTTGCAGTACTAACCGCAGGGTACTACTTTGGATGATACTGCTTACAGATAC
AGAACTTCTGTTCCAGGTGATGCTGAAGCTATTGAAGCTTTGGATGGTTCTTTCACTACTGACACTGTTT
TCAGAGTTACTGCTACTGGTGATGGTTTCACTTTGAGAGAAGTTCCAGTTGATCCACCATTGACTAAGGT
TTTTCCAGATGATGAATCCGATGACGAATCTGATGATGGTGAAGATGGTGATCCAGATTCTAGAACTTTT
GTTGCTTATGGTGATGACGGTGACTTGGCTGGTTTTGTTGTTGTTTCTTATTCTGGTTGGAATAGAAGAT
TGACCGTCGAAGATATTGAAGTTGCTCCAGAACATAGAGGTCATGGTGTTGGTAGAGCTTTGATGGGTTT
GGCTACTGAATTTGCTAGAGAAAGAGGTGCTGGTCATTTGTGGTTGGAAGTTACTAATGTTAACGCTCCA
GCTATTCATGCCTATAGAAGAATGGGTTTTACCTTGTGTGGTTTGGATACTGCATTATACGATGGTACTG
CATCAGATGGTGAACAAGCCTTGTATATGTCTATGCCATGTCCATGATCATGTAATTAGTTATGTCACGC
TTACATTCACGCCCTCCCCCCACATCCGCTCTAACCGAAAAGGAAGGAGTTAGACAACCTGAAGTCTAGG
TCCCTATTTATTTTTTTATAGTTATGTTAGTATTAAGAACGTTATTTATATTTCAAATTTTTCTTTTTTT
TCTGTACAGACGCGTGTACGCATGTAACATTATACTGAAAACCTTGCTTGAGAAGGTTTTGGGACGCTCG
ATAACTTCGTATAATGTATGCTATACGAAGTTATGTGATATCAGATCCACTAGTGGCCTTTCTGGGGACC
GAGAATTAGTGTTGATGCTAGCGCAAGGCTTGTTCTTTAGTGGGCATCTACCGCAGCTACTATACACGAG
CGCGACGTAGGTATAGCATGCCAAAGGCGGGTGCGATACCAGATGACGCTATAATATGCCAGATTTGCAC
TAGCACACATCACTGGAAGCTGTCAATTTGAAAATGTCAATGCAGTCTCACCATTGGACGATCTTGGCAC
CTCCTAAACTCTGGCAATGTCTGAGCTCTTTGACACATAAGACATCAAGCAGACGGTCTAAAATCATATG
CCATGTAAAGAACTACTAGTGCCTGTAGAAGACGCCTGTAGAAGACGCCTGTAGAAGACGGCTACTTGTA
TATTCTCACTTGTCGTGCTTCACTCACGGCTCGATGTCCACTGCTTACCTCAGCGGCAGCGGGCGGAAAA
AGCCTACAAACCCCTGTCGGCCGCGTTGCACTTGTTGGGCGACGACCAAAATCGCGTGCATTCGCGGCCG
CATTTAAATCCCCACTTCAGAAGTTCCTATACTTTCTAGAGAATAGGAACTTCACTATAGAGTCGAATAA
GGGCGACACCCCATAATTAGCCCGGGCGAAAGGCCCAGTCTTTCGACTGAGCCTTTCGTTTTATTTGATG
CCTGGCAGTTCCCTACTCTCGCATGGGGAGTCCCCACACTACCATCGGCGCTACGGCGTTTCACTTCTGA
GTTCGGCATGGGGTCAGGTGGGACCACCGCGCTACTGCCGCCAGGCAAACAAGGGGTGTTATGAGCCATA
TTCAGGTATAAATGGGCTCGCGATAATGTTCAGAATTGGTTAATTGGTTGTAACACTGACCCCTATTTGT
TTATTTTTCTAAATACATTCAAATATGTATCCGCTCATGAGACAATAACCCTGATAAATGCTTCAATAAT
ATTGAAAAAGGAAGAATATGAGTATTCAACATTTCCGTGTCGCCCTTATTCCCTTTTTTGCGGCATTTTG
CCTTCCTGTTTTTGCTCACCCAGAAACGCTGGTGAAAGTAAAAGATGCTGAAGATCAGTTGGGTGCACGA
GTGGGTTACATCGAACTGGATCTCAACAGCGGTAAGATCCTTGAGAGTTTTCGCCCCGAAGAACGTTTTC
CAATGATGAGCACTTTTAAAGTTCTGCTATGTGGCGCGGTATTATCCCGTATTGACGCCGGGCAAGAGCA
ACTCGGTCGCCGCATACACTATTCTCAGAATGACTTGGTTGAGTACTCACCAGTCACAGAAAAGCATCTT
ACGGATGGCATGACAGTAAGAGAATTATGCAGTGCTGCCATAACCATGAGTGATAACACTGCGGCCAACT
TACTTCTGACAACGATCGGAGGACCGAAGGAGCTAACCGCTTTTTTGCACAACATGGGGGATCATGTAAC
TCGCCTTGATCGTTGGGAACCGGAGCTGAATGAAGCCATACCAAACGACGAGCGTGACACCACGATGCCT
GTAGCGATGGCAACAACGTTGCGCAAACTATTAACTGGCGAACTACTTACTCTAGCTTCCCGGCAACAAT
TAATAGACTGGATGGAGGCGGATAAAGTTGCAGGACCACTTCTGCGCTCGGCCCTTCCGGCTGGCTGGTT
TATTGCTGATAAATCCGGAGCCGGTGAGCGTGGTTCTCGCGGTATCATCGCAGCGCTGGGGCCAGATGGT
AAGCCCTCCCGTATCGTAGTTATCTACACGACGGGGAGTCAGGCAACTATGGATGAACGAAATAGACAGA
TCGCTGAGATAGGTGCCTCACTGATTAAGCATTGGTAAGCAGAGCATTACGCTGACTTGACGGGACGGCG
CAAGCTCATGACCAAAATCCCTTAACGTGAGTTACGCGCGCGTCGTTCCACTGAGCGTCAGACCCCGTAG
AAAAGATCAAAGGATCTTCTTGAGATCCTTTTTTTCTGCGCGTAATCTGCTGCTTGCAAACAAAAAAACC
ACCGCTACCAGCGGTGGTTTGTTTGCCGGATCAAGAGCTACCAACTCTTTTTCCGAAGGTAACTGGCTTC
AGCAGAGCGCAGATACCAAATACTGTTCTTCTAGTGTAGCCGTAGTTAGCCCACCACTTCAAGAACTCTG
TAGCACCGCCTACATACCTCGCTCTGCTAATCCTGTTACCAGTGGCTGCTGCCAGTGGCGATAAGTCGTG
TCTTACCGGGTTGGACTCAAGACGATAGTTACCGGATAAGGCGCAGCGGTCGGGCTGAACGGGGGGTTCG
TGCACACAGCCCAGCTTGGAGCGAACGACCTACACCGAACTGAGATACCTACAGCGTGAGCTATGAGAAA
GCGCCACGCTTCCCGAAGGGAGAAAGGCGGACAGGTATCCGGTAAGCGGCAGGGTCGGAACAGGAGAGCG
CACGAGGGAGCTTCCAGGGGGAAACGCCTGGTATCTTTATAGTCCTGTCGGGTTTCGCCACCTCTGACTT
GAGCGTCGATTTTTGTGATGCTCGTCAGGGGGGCGGAGCCTATGGAAAAACGCCAGCAACGCGGCCTTTT
TACGGTTCCTGGCCTTTTGCTGGCCTTTTGCTCACATGTTCTTTCCTGCGTTATCCCCTGATTCTGTGGA
TAACCGTATTACCGCCTTTGAGTGAGCTGATACCGCTCGCCGCAGCCGAACGACCGAGCGCAGCGAGTCA
GTGAGCGAGGAAGCGGAAGGCGAGAGTAGGGAACTGCCAGGCATCAAACTAAGCAGAAGGCCCCTGACGG
ATGGCCTTTTTGCGTTTCTACAAACTCTTTCTGTGTTGTAAAACGACGGCCAGTCTTAAGCTCGGGCCCC
CTGGGCGGTTCTGATAACGAGTAATCGTTAATCCGCAAATAACGTAAAAACCCGCTTCGGCGGGTTTTTT
TATGGGGGGAGTTTAGGGAAAGAGCATTTGTCAGAATATTTAAGGGCGCCTGTCACTTTGCTTGATATAT
GAGAATTATTTAACCTTATAAATGAGAAAAAAGCAACGCACTTTAAATAAGATACGTTGCTTTTTCGATT
GATGAACACCTATAATTAAACTATTCATCTATTATTTATGATTTTTTGTATATACAATATTTCTAGTTTG
TTAAAGAGAATTAAGAAAATAAATCTCGAAAATAATAAAGGGAAAATCAGTTTTTGATATCAAAATTATA
CATGTCAACGATAATACAAAATATAATACAAACTATAAGATGTTATCAGTATTTATTATGCATTTAGAAT
AAATTTTGTGTCGCCCTTATTCGACTCACTATAGAAGTTCCTATTCTCTAGAAAGTATAGGAACTTCACT
TCATTTTATTTAAATTTGCGGCCGC
